>Addgene plasmid #45359 | pNK-TGCK | addgene full sequence | sequence record 393051 | Addgene NGS Result
TAGTTATTACTAGCGCTACCGGACTCAGATCTCGAGCTCCACCGCGGTGGCGGCCGCTCTAGAACTAGTC
CAGTCTGGGTCCTAATGCGGGTGGCGTCTCTCTTGACAGGCAGCGTTTGGGGACAACAGCGGGGAAGGGA
GATAAGATGACATACCAGAGCAGATTTGGTGTGCGCGCTGATACTCCTGGCCCGACAGGAAACTCGGAGC
TATTTAAAAAGGCCCTATCGATTACTTTATCTTCCCCGGAGGAAAACTTCTTGCCGAGAGACAAAAGATG
TCCCCCTACCTAAAGATACAAGGCCACACAGCAGAGGGTTTGTACAGGCGACGCGCGAGTAGATCCCTGG
GAGCGCAGAGACGCCTTTCTACCGGCAGAGACTGAAGTTTGACTGGAGCGAGGCGGGGCGGAGCCACCTC
CCGGTCCCCGTGCACTCCGGAATTGTGAACGCTCCCGCAAAGTCCCCGCGAGTGTTGTGTTCACACTAAT
TGGTGTGCCTCTGAGTTCCATCCGTACTCCCCCCCCCCCAAGTTTAAATGCTCCTTTTAAGGGCTTGAGT
GTCTGCAGCCGTCATGTGCACCTTGAAAGCTTGGCGTGTGACATTGTGTTCCTCTAGCGTCTCCATCCCG
CTTTTCACCAATTCGTGCCCTGGCCGAATCCCGTGGGAGCAGAGGTGGCCCCTCGAAGTCCCGGGCCACC
CAGGGAGGCTCCGGGTACACCCAGATTCCCAGCAGTCCGTAGTCTGGGCTTTCCCCGTGTGACACTTTGC
CGCCTACCGGTTCACAATCCTCTCGGCCCGCGTGAGAGAAGGCGGCATGTTCCGTGGGACACAGTTTATT
TTATGCACATTAAGGGCTGTAAAGCACGGTCTGAAAGAAAAAGATGGTGCGGCGGGGAGGAGCGGGAGAA
GGGGCAGCGATGATCCTGGGACTGTGCAGCGACCACTTACAACCTGATTCATGCCCACCGGGGACCCCAG
CGGTCCTGGAGGGAGGCGGAGGCTCCGAGGCTTCCGGTTGGGTTTCAGCCACCAGGTTCGGGCAGTGACT
CTTGGACTCTGACCACGTCCCGCGGCACACTCGGAGACCCGGCTCGTCCGCGAAGCTAGGAGCGAATGGC
CCGCAGCTGCGCGTCGCTCAATCTGAGCTCTCAAGCCCAAAGCGTCTGCAGAGCCGCTTCCCAGAGCTCC
AAGCCACCGCTAGCAGAGCTCTGAAGGCACCTTGAAGCCTCGACCCACTTCAATGCCACCTGATTTTTCA
AATTATCACCTTCTGAGACGCGATCCTTCGGAACCGGCAGAGCCCCCACCTTTGAGCGCCGCCGTTTATG
CTGTAGCGCTGTAGCGGTTTGCAGCAGTCAGGGCAGGTGGAGGACCTTGTTACTGGCACTGCGGAGCCCG
GAGCTGAGGGGAAAGAAAACGGAGATAAGGAAAAGGGCTGCAGAGGTCGGAAAGCAGCTCCCATCGGATC
CATCAAATCAATCACAGCCCCAAGTGACCAAAGAGAAATTTTGCGTTTTGGAAATATCCCCACCACCAAA
AGCACGAGGAAAGTGTGAGCAGCAAGAAACTAACAATAAATTTTAGGTGCAAAAATATAAAGAAGCACAC
AGAATTTGAAAAAAAAAACCCGCACATTCTGCTATTTGAGTTTTCCATAAACATACAAATAAAACCTGCG
GAAGATGTACTTCTTCAAGTCTGTGACAGACCCTGGACTGACTAACGGGGACGCGCTCATTTAAAATGTC
AGCGGTTCCTATATTTCACCGAACTTTCAACGAGCTTTTCCACATGTCCAGACTCATGGGACAGTATGCT
TATGACCCTGTTAATTGTAGTTCAGACTTACTATGTCTCAATAAAGTGACTCAGCACTTGACCAGCATAT
GAGGCTCCCCGAGTCCAGTCCCCAGAAACAAGTAGAATATACATATATATATAATTCTATATATCTATCT
ATATATTATTCTATATATATATTCTACTTGTATATATATGTATTACATAATATATATACAAGTAGAATAT
ATATAATATAATTTATATTATATATAGAATATATATAGAAWMWAGTATATATATATATATATATATATAT
ATATAGTATTGTATTACATACATGTGGGTATACATCATACACAGGACTAGTGGATCCCCCAGCTTGGGGC
TTTCAATCCATCCTCACCAGCCCATTTAGTGATACAGGACACAGTGCAAAGAATATTTATTCAAATCCTC
GACCCACCCCCAACCCTGCGTTTAGACTCAGCATAACAGAATCAGGTATTTTCTTTGAGTGTGTCTGGCT
GGGATTTTCAGGCTAACGAGGAGCAATCTCCTTGCAGGAGTGGGAGACTATCCCAAATGTGTCGCGGCCC
CTTTAAAAAAAGCTGAGCAGGATTTTTTTTTCCCATCCCTATGTCTATATTAGGTGACGCAGAACTGCCC
GTCGCTCCTGTCATCCAGGCCCCTGGCCCAATGGCAGGCTGAATCCCCCCTACTCCAGCCTGCYCCCGCC
TCTCTGCCCTGGMTGWRKCSCSCSKMSKSCRGCSKGCWCCMKSCKCTCTGCCCTGGATGTGGCGCGCGGC
GGGCGGCGGGCACCATGCGGGGAGGCTGTCCCCAGGGGTGGGCAGCACCACTCTCTGCTACCCACCTGGC
CCAAGCTGGGTACCTGCCAAGCTCTAGTTCTGGAATTCGCTGTCTGCGAGGGCCAGCTGTTGGGGTGAGT
ACTCCCTCTCAAAAGCGGGCATGACTTCTGCGCTAAGATTGTCAGTTTCCAAAAACGAGGAGGATTTGAT
ATTCACCTGGCCCGCGGTGATGCCTTTGAGGGTGGCCGCGTCCATCTGGTCAGAAAAGACAATCTTTTTG
TTGTCAAGCTTGAGGTGTGGCAGGCTTGAGATCTGGCCATACACTTGAGTGACAATGACATCCACTTTGC
CTTTCTCTCCACAGGTGTCCACTCCCAGGTCCAACTGCAGCCCAAGCGGATCCGAATTCACCATGTCCAG
ACTGGACAAGAGCAAAGTCATCAACTCTGCCTTGGAGCTCCTGAATGAAGTTGGCATTGAGGGCTTGACC
ACCAGGAAGCTGGCCCAGAAGCTGGGTGTGGAGCAGCCTACCCTGTACTGGCATGTGAAGAACAAGAGGG
CTCTGCTTGATGCCCTGGCCATTGAGATGTTGGACAGGCACCACACCCACTTCTGCCCTCTGGAAGGGGA
GTCCTGGCAGGACTTCCTGAGGAACAATGCCAAGAGCTTCAGATGTGCCTTGCTCTCCCACCGGGATGGT
GCCAAAGTTCACTTGGGCACCAGGCCTACAGAGAAGCAGTATGAGACCCTGGAGAACCAGCTGGCATTCC
TGTGCCAACAAGGCTTCTCCCTGGAAAATGCCTTGTATGCCCTCTCTGCTGTGGGCCACTTCACCTTGGG
CTGTGTGCTGGAGGACCAGGAGCACCAAGTTGCCAAGGAGGAGAGGGAGACCCCCACCACTGACTCCATG
CCACCACTGCTGCGGCAAGCTATTGAGTTGTTTGACCACCAAGGGGCTGAGCCTGCATTCCTTTTTGGCC
TGGAACTGATCATCTGTGGCCTGGAAAAGCAGCTGAAATGTGAGTCTGGCTCTCACGTGCCCAAAAAGAG
AAAGCACGTGCCTGCTGATGCCTTGGATGATTTTGACCTGGACATGCTGCCTGCTGATGCCCTGGATGAC
TTTGATTTGGACATGCTCCCTGCTGATGCACTTGATGATTTTGACCTGGATATGCTGTGATGGATCCAGA
CATGATAAGATACATTGATGAGTTTGGACAAACCACAACTAGAATGCAGTGAAAAAAATGCTTTATTTGT
GAAATTTGTGATGCTATTGCTTTATTTGTAACCATTATAAGCTGCAATAAACAAGTTAACAACAACAATT
GCATTCATTTTATGTTTCAGGTTCAGGGGGAGGTGTGGGAGGTTTTTTAAAGCAAGTAAAACCTCTACAA
ATGTGGTATGGCTGATTATGATCCTGCAAGCCTCGTCGTCCTGGCCGGACCACGCTATCTGTGCAAGGTC
CCCGGCCCCGGACGCGCGCTCCATGAGCAGAGCGCCCGCCGCCGAGGCGAAGACTCGGGCGGCGCCCTGC
CCGTCCCACCAGGTCAACAGGCGGTAACGTAACCGGCCTCTTCATCGGGAATGCGCGCGAACTTCAGCAT
CGCCGGCATGTCCCCCTGGCGGACGGGAAGTATCCAGCTCGACCAAGCTTCTCGACGATAGATCTCCCGG
GTGGCATCCCTGTGACCCCTCCCCAGTGCCTCTCCTGGCCCTGGAAGTTGCCACTCCAGTGCCCACCAGC
CTTGTCCTAATAAAATTAAGTTGCATCATTTTGTCTGACTAGGTGTCCTTCTATAATATTATGGGGTGGA
GGGGGGTGGTATGGAGCAAGGGGCAAGTTGGGAAGACAACCTGTAGGGCCTGCGGGGTCTATTGGGAACC
AAGCTGGAGTGCAGTGGCACAATCTTGGCTCACTGCAATCTCCGCCTCCTGGGTTCAAGCGATTCTCCTG
CCTCAGCCTCCCGAGTTGTTGGGATTCCAGGCATGCATGACCAGGCTCAGCTAATTTTTGTTTTTTTGGT
AGAGACGGGGTTTCACCATATTGGCCAGGCTGGTCTCCAACTCCTAATCTCAGGTGATCTACCCACCTTG
GCCTCCCAAATTGCTGGGATTACAGGCGTGAACCACTGCTCCCTTCCCTGTCCTTCTGATTTTAAAATAA
CTATACCAGCAGGAGGACGTCCAGACACAGCATAGGCTACCTGGCCATGCCCAACCGGTGGGACATTTGA
GTTGCTTGCTTGGCACTGTCCTCTCATGCGTTGGGTCCACTCAGTAGATGCCTGTTGAATTCGGTACCGA
GCTCGACTTTCACTTTTCTCTATCACTGATAGGGAGTGGTAAACTCGACTTTCACTTTTCTCTATCACTG
ATAGGGAGTGGTAAACTCGACTTTCACTTTTCTCTATCACTGATAGGGAGTGGTAAACTCGACTTTCACT
TTTCTCTATCACTGATAGGGAGTGGTAAACTCGACTTTCACTTTTCTCTATCACTGATAGGGAGTGGTAA
ACTCGACCTATATAAGCAGAGCTCGTTTAGTGAACCGTCAGATCGCCTGGAGACGCCATCCACGCTGTTT
TGACCTCCATAGAAGACACCGGGACCGATCCAGCCTCCGCGTCCCCGAATTCCTGCACTTAAAGCTTCTC
GAGTCTAGATCTGCACCGGTCGCCACCATGGTGAGCAAGGGCGAGGAGCTGTTCACCGGGGTGGTGCCCA
TCCTGGTCGAGCTGGACGGCGACGTAAACGGCCACAAGTTCAGCGTGTCCGGCGAGGGCGAGGGCGATGC
CACCTACGGCAAGCTGACCCTGAAGTTCATCTGCACCACCGGCAAGCTGCCCGTGCCCTGGCCCACCCTC
GTGACCACCCTGACCTACGGCGTGCAGTGCTTCAGCCGCTACCCCGACCACATGAAGCAGCACGACTTCT
TCAAGTCCGCCATGCCCGAAGGCTACGTCCAGGAGCGCACCATCTTCTTCAAGGACGACGGCAACTACAA
GACCCGCGCCGAGGTGAAGTTCGAGGGCGACACCCTGGTGAACCGCATCGAGCTGAAGGGCATCGACTTC
AAGGAGGACGGCAACATCCTGGGGCACAAGCTGGAGTACAACTACAACAGCCACAACGTCTATATCATGG
CCGACAAGCAGAAGAACGGCATCAAGGTGAACTTCAAGATCCGCCACAACATCGAGGACGGCAGCGTGCA
GCTCGCCGACCACTACCAGCAGAACACCCCCATCGGCGACGGCCCCGTGCTGCTGCCCGACAACCACTAC
CTGAGCACCCAGTCCGCCCTGAGCAAAGACCCCAACGAGAAGCGCGATCACATGGTCCTGCTGGAGTTCG
TGACCGCCGCCGGGATCACTCTCGGCATGGACGAGCTGTACAAGTCCGGTACAGCTCTCGACGGAGAAAG
CTCAGGCTCTGGCTCAGAGTCTGACTCCATGGCCAATTTACTGACCGTACACCAAAATTTGCCTGCATTA
CCGGTCGATGCAACGAGTGATGAGGTTCGCAAGAACCTGATGGACATGTTCAGGGATCGCCAGGCGTTTT
CTGAGCATACCTGGAAAATGCTTCTGTCCGTTTGCCGGTCGTGGGCGGCATGGTGCAAGTTGAATAACCG
GAAATGGTTTCCCGCAGAACCTGAAGATGTTCGCGATTATCTTCTATATCTTCAGGCGCGCGGTCTGGCA
GTAAAAACTATCCAGCAACATTTGGGCCAGCTAAACATGCTTCATCGTCGGTCCGGGCTGCCACGACCAA
GTGACAGCAATGCTGTTTCACTGGTTATGCGGCGGATCCGAAAAGAAAACGTTGATGCCGGTGAACGTGC
AAAACAGGCTCTAGCGTTCGAACGCACTGATTTCGACCAGGTTCGTTCACTCATGGAAAATAGCGATCGC
TGCCAGGATATACGTAATCTGGCATTTCTGGGGATTGCTTATAACACCCTGTTACGTATAGCCGAAATTG
CCAGGATCAGGGTTAAAGATATCTCACGTACTGACGGTGGGAGAATGTTAATCCATATTGGCAGAACGAA
AACGCTGGTTAGCACCGCAGGTGTAGAGAAGGCACTTAGCCTGGGGGTAACTAAACTGGTCGAGCGATGG
ATTTCCGTCTCTGGTGTAGCTGATGATCCGAATAACTACCTGTTTTGCCGGGTCAGAAAAAATGGTGTTG
CCGCGCCATCTGCCACCAGCCAGCTATCAACTCGCGCCCTGGAAGGGATTTTTGAAGCAACTCATCGATT
GATTTACGGCGCTAAGGATGACTCTGGTCAGAGATACCTGGCCTGGTCTGGACACAGTGCCCGTGTCGGA
GCCGCGCGAGATATGGCCCGCGCTGGAGTTTCAATACCGGAGATCATGCAAGCTGGTGGCTGGACCAATG
TAAATATTGTCATGAACTATATCCGTAACCTGGATAGTGAAACAGGGGCAATGGTGCGCCTGCTGGAAGA
TGGCGATTAGCCATTAACGCGTAAATGATTGCTCTAGAGTGAGGGTCCCCACCTGGGACCCTTGAGAGTA
TCAGGTCTCCCACGTGGGAGACAAGAAATCCCTGTTTAATATTTAAACAGCAGTGTTCCCCATCTGGGTC
CTTGCACCCCTCACTCTGGCCTCAGCCGACTGCWCAGCRGMSCYKGSAKSCMYKKSSCTGKGNGTCCCAC
GAATTTGCTGGGGAATCTCGTTTTTCTTCTTAAGACTTTTGGGACATGGTTTGACTCCCGAACATCACCG
ACGTGTCTCCTGTTTTTCTGGGTGGCCTCGGGACACCTGCCCTGCCCCCACGAGGGTCAGGACTGTGACT
CTTTTTAGGGCCAGGCAGGTGCCTGGACATTTGCCTTGCTGGACGGGGACTGGGGATGTGGGAGGGAGCA
GACAGGAGGAATCATGTCAGGCCTGTGTGTGAAAGGAAGCTCCACTGTCACCCTCCACCTCTTCACCCCC
CACTCACCAGTGTCCCCTCCACTGTCACATTGTAACTGAACTTCAGGATAATAAAGTGTTTGCCTCCAAA
AAAAAAAAAAAAAAACCGAATTCAGCTTGAAGTTCGCGGCCGCGACTCTAGATCATAATCAGCCATACCA
CATTTGTAGAGGTTTTACTTGCTTTAAAAAACCTCCCACACCTCCCCCTGAACCTGAAACATAAAATGAA
TGCAATTGTTGTTGTTAACTTGTTTATTGCAGCTTATAATGGTTACAAATAAAGCAATAGCATCACAAAT
TTCACAAATAAAGCATTTTTTTCACTGCATTCTAGTTGTGGTTTGTCCAAACTCATCAATGTATCTTAAG
GCGTAAATTGTAAGCGTTAATATTTTGTTAAAATTCGCGTTAAATTTTTGTTAAATCAGCTCATTTTTTA
ACCAATAGGCCGAAATCGGCAAAATCCCTTATAAATCAAAAGAATAGACCGAGATAGGGT
[37 nt withheld, positions 8041-8077]
AAAGAACGTGGACTCCAACGTCAAAGG
[49 nt withheld, positions 8105-8153]
T
[91 nt withheld, positions 8155-8245]
G
[124 nt withheld, positions 8247-8370]
CAGGTGGCACTTTTCGGGGAAATGTGCGCGGAACCCCTATTTGTTTATTTTTCTAAATACATTCAAATAT
GTATCCGCTCATGAGACAATAACCCTGATAAATGCTTCAATAATATTGAAAAAGGAAGAGTCCTGAGGCG
GAAAGAACCAGCTGTGGAATGTGTGTCAGTTAGGGTGTGGAAAGTCCCCAGGCTCCCCAGCAGGCAGAAG
TATGCAAAGCATGCATCTCAATTAGTCAGCAACCAGGTGTGGAAAGTCCCCAGGCTCCCCAGCAGGCAGA
AGTATGCAAAGCATGCATCTCAATTAGTCAGCAACCATAGTCCCGCCCCTAACTCCGCCCATCCCGCCCC
TAACTCCGCCCAGTTCCGCCCATTCTCCGCCCCATGGCTGACTAATTTTTTTTATTTATGCAGAGGCCGA
GGCCGCCTCGGCCTCTGAGCTATTCCAGAAGTAGTGAGGAGGCTTTTTTGGAGGCCTAGGCTTTTGCAAA
GATCGATCAAGAGACAGGATGAGGATCGTTTCGCATGATTGAACAAGATGGATTGCACGCAGGTTCTCCG
GCCGCTTGGGTGGAGAGGCTATTCGGCTATGACTGGGCACAACAGACAATCGGCTGCTCTGATGCCGCCG
TGTTCCGGCTGTCAGCGCAGGGGCGCCCGGTTCTTTTTGTCAAGACCGACCTGTCCGGTGCCCTGAATGA
ACTGCAAGACGAGGCAGCGCGGCTATCGTGGCTGGCCACGACGGGCGTTCCTTGCGCAGCTGTGCTCGAC
GTTGTCACTGAAGCGGGAAGGGACTGGCTGCTATTGGGCGAAGTGCCGGGGCAGGATCTCCTGTCATCTC
ACCTTGCTCCTGCCGAGAAAGTATCCATCATGGCTGATGCAATGCGGCGGCTGCATACGCTTGATCCGGC
TACCTGCCCATTCGACCACCAAGCGAAACATCGCATCGAGCGAGCACGTACTCGGATGGAAGCCGGTCTT
GTCGATCAGGATGATCTGGACGAAGAGCATCAGGGGCTCGCGCCAGCCGAACTGTTCGCCAGGCTCAAGG
CGAGCATGCCCGACGGCGAGGATCTCGTCGTGACCCATGGCGATGCCTGCTTGCCGAATATCATGGTGGA
AAATGGCCGCTTTTCTGGATTCATCGACTGTGGCCGGCTGGGTGTGGCGGACCGCTATCAGGACATAGCG
TTGGCTACCCGTGATATTGCTGAAGAGCTTGGCGGCGAATGGGCTGACCGCTTCCTCGTGCTTTACGGTA
TCGCCGCTCCCGATTCGCAGCGCATCGCCTTCTATCGCCTTCTTGACGAGTTCTTCTGAGCGGGACTCTG
GGGTTCGAAATGACCGACCAAGCGACGCCCAACCTGCCATCACGAGATTTCGATTCCACCGCCGCCTTCT
ATGAAAGGTTGGGCTTCGGAATCGTTTTCCGGGACGCCGGCTGGATGATCCTCCAGCGCGGGGATCTCAT
GCTGGAGTTCTTCGCCCACCCTAGGGGGAGGCTAACTGAAACACGGAAGGAGACAATACCGGAAGGAACC
CGCGCTATGACGGCAATAAAAAGACAGAATAAAACGCACGGTGTTGGGTCGTTTGTTCATAAACGCGGGG
TTCGGTCCCAGGGCTGGCACTCTGTCGATACCCCACCGAGACCCCATTGGGGCCAATACGCCCGCGTTTC
TTCCTTTTCCCCACCCCACCCCCCAAGTTCGGGTGAAGGCCCAGGGCTCGCAGCCAACGTCGGGGCGGCA
GGCCCTGCCATAGCCTCAGGTTACTCATATATACTTTAGATTGATTTAAAACTTCATTTTTAATTTAAAA
GGATCTAGGTGAAGATCCTTTTTGATAATCTCATGACCAAAATCCCTTAACGTGAGTTTTCGTTCCACTG
AGCGTCAGACCCCGTAGAAAAGATCAAAGGATCTTCTTGAGATCCTTTTTTTCTGCGCGTAATCTGCTGC
TTGCAAACAAAAAAACCACCGCTACCAGCGGTGGTTTGTTTGCCGGATCAAGAGCTACCAACTCTTTTTC
CGAAGGTAACTGGCTTCAGCAGAGCGCAGATACCAAATACTGTTCTTCTAGTGTAGCCGTAGTTAGGCCA
CCACTTCAAGAACTCTGTAGCACCGCCTACATACCTCGCTCTGCTAATCCTGTTACCAGTGGCTGCTGCC
AGTGGCGATAAGTCGTGTCTTACCGGGTTGGACTCAAGACGATAGTTACCGGATAAGGCGCAGCGGTCGG
GCTGAACGGGGGGTTCGTGCACACAGCCCAGCTTGGAGCGAACGACCTACACCGAACTGAGATACCTACA
GCGTGAGCTATGAGAAAGCGCCACGCTTCCCGAAGGGAGAAAGGCGGACAGGTATCCGGTAAGCGGCAGG
GTCGGAACAGGAGAGCGCACGAGGGAGCTTCCAGGGGGAAACGCCTGGTATCTTTATAGTCCTGTCGGGT
TTCGCCACCTCTGACTTGAGCGTCGATTTTTGTGATGCTCGTCAGGGGGGCGGAGCCTATGGAAAAACGC
CAGCAACGCGGCCTTTTTACGGTTCCTGGCCTTTTGCTGGCCTTTTGCTCACATGTTCTTTCCTGCGTTA
TCCCCTGATTCTGTGGATAACCGTATTACCGCCATGCAT
Features (pLannotate 1.2.2; 25 found; start..end, strand, type, name):
     34..69      +  misc_feature   MCS (fragment): pBluescript multiple cloning site
   2725..2954    +  intron         chimeric intron: chimera between introns from adenovirus and immunoglobulin heavy chain genes
   3003..3623    +  CDS            tetR: TETR2_ECOLX - Experimental evidence at protein level: Swiss-Prot protein existence level 1. TetR is the repressor of the tetracycline resistance element; its N-terminal region forms a helix-turn-helix structure and binds DNA. Binding of tetracycline to TetR reduces the repressor affinity for the tetracycline resistance gene (tetA) promoter operator sites. From Escherichia coli.
   3703..3728    +  CDS            VP64 (fragment): tetrameric repeat of the minimal activation domain of herpes simplex virus VP16 (Beerli et al., 1998)
   3744..3767    +  CDS            VP160 (fragment): 10 tandem repeats of the minimal activation domain of herpes simplex virus VP16 (Cheng et al., 2013)
   3773..3907    -  polyA_signal   SV40 poly(A) signal: SV40 polyadenylation signal
   3930..4013    -  CDS            large T antigen (fragment): large T antigen from SV40 (simian virus 40)
   4007..4156    -  CDS            str (fragment): STR_KLEPN - Protein inferred from homology: Swiss-Prot protein existence level 3. The aminoglycoside phosphotransferases achieve inactivation of their antibiotic substrates by phosphorylation. From Klebsiella pneumoniae.
   4159..4242    -  CDS            str (fragment): STR_KLEPN - Protein inferred from homology: Swiss-Prot protein existence level 3. The aminoglycoside phosphotransferases achieve inactivation of their antibiotic substrates by phosphorylation. From Klebsiella pneumoniae.
   4269..4891    +  polyA_signal   hGH poly(A) signal: human growth hormone polyadenylation signal
   4902..5117    -  protein_bind   tetracycline response element (fragment): contains seven copies of the tetracycline operator tetO tetracycline repressor TetR
   5117..5162    +  promoter       TRE3GV promoter (fragment): 3rd-generation Tet-responsive promoter that can be activated by binding of Tet-On® 3G, optimized for retroviral and lentiviral vectors
   5278..5994    +  CDS            EGFP: EGFP is a basic (constitutively fluorescent) green fluorescent protein published in 1996, derived from Aequorea victoria. It is reported to be a rapidly-maturing weak dimer with moderate acid sensitivity.
   6053..7080    +  CDS            Cre (fragment): site-specific recombinase Cre is a site-specific recombinase from bacteriophage P1. Recombination occurs at loxP sequences.
   7108..7200    +  ncRNA          G-CSF SLDE: Accession: RF00183 - G-CSF factor stem-loop destabilising element (SLDE)
   7681..7764    +  CDS            large T antigen (fragment): large T antigen from SV40 (simian virus 40)
   7787..7908    +  polyA_signal   SV40 poly(A) signal: SV40 polyadenylation signal
   7942..8370    -  rep_origin     f1 ori (sequence partly withheld): f1 bacteriophage origin of replication; arrow indicates direction of (+) strand synthesis
   8397..8501    +  promoter       AmpR promoter: bla
   8503..8860    +  promoter       SV40 promoter: SV40 enhancer and early promoter
   8895..9689    +  CDS            NeoR/KanR: aminoglycoside phosphotransferase from Tn5; aph(3')-II (or nptII); confers resistance to neomycin, kanamycin, and G418 (Geneticin®)
   9710..9862    +  CDS            ble (fragment): BLE_KLEPN - Experimental evidence at protein level: Swiss-Prot protein existence level 1. Binding protein with a strong affinity to the bleomycin family of antibiotics. Binds to CL990; an antimitotic-antibiotic compound. From Klebsiella pneumoniae.
   9921..9968    +  polyA_signal   HSV TK poly(A) signal: herpes simplex virus thymidine kinase polyadenylation signal (Cole and Stacy, 1985)
  10059..10075   -  polyA_signal   bGH poly(A) signal (fragment): bovine growth hormone polyadenylation signal
  10297..10885   +  rep_origin     ori: high-copy-number ColE1/pMB1/pBR322/pUC origin of replication
