>Addgene plasmid #45359 | pNK-TGCK | analyzer sequence | sequence record 63300
TAGTTATTACTAGCGCTACCGGACTCAGATCTCGAGCTCCACCGCGGTGGCGGCCGCTCTAGAACTAGTC
CAGTCTGGGTCCTAATGCGGGTGGCGTCTCTCTTGACAGGCAGCGTTTGGGGACAACAGCGGGGAAGGGA
GATAAGATGACATACCAGAGCAGATTTGGTGTGCGCGCTGATACTCCTGGCCCGACAGGAAACTCGGAGC
TATTTAAAAAGGCCCTATCGATTACTTTATCTTCCCCGGAGGAAAACTTCTTGCCGAGAGACAAAAGATG
TCCCCCTACCTAAAGATACAAGGCCACACAGCAGAGGGTTTGTACAGGCGACGCGCGAGTAGATCCCTGG
GAGCGCAGAGACGCCTTTCTACCGGCAGAGACTGAAGTTTGACTGGAGCGAGGCGGGGCGGAGCCACCTC
CCGGTCCCCGTGCACTCCGGAATTGTGAACGCTCCCGCAAAGTCCCCGCGAGTGTTGTGTTCACACTAAT
TGGTGTGCCTCTGAGTTCCATCCGTACTCCCCCCCCCCCAAGTTTAAATGCTCCTTTTAAGGGCTTGAGT
GTCTGCAGCCGTCATGTGCACCTTGAAAGCTTGGCGTGTGACATTGTGTTCCTCTAGCGTCTCCATCCCG
CTTTTCACCAATTCGTGCCCTGGCCGAATCCCGTGGGAGCAGAGGTGGCCCCTCGAAGTCCCGGGCCACC
CAGGGAGGCTCCGGGTACACCCAGATTCCCAGCAGTCCGTAGTCTGGGCTTTCCCCGTGTGACACTTTGC
CGCCTACCGGTTCACAATCCTCTCGGCCCGCGTGAGAGAAGGCGGCATGTTCCGTGGGACACAGTTTATT
TTATGCACATTAAGGGCTGTAAAGCACGGTCTGAAAGAAAAAGATGGTGCGGCGGGGAGGAGCGGGAGAA
GGGGCAGCGATGATCCTGGGACTGTGCAGCGACCACTTACAACCTGATTCATGCCCACCGGAGACCCCAG
CGGTCCTGGAGGGAGGCGGAGGCTCCGAGGCTTCCGGTTGGGTTTCAGCCACCAGGTTCGGGCAGTGACT
CTTGGACTCTGACCACGTCCCGCGGCACACTCGGAGACCCGGCTCGTCCGCGAAGCTAGGAGCGAATGGC
CCGCAGCTGCGCGTCGCTCAATCTGAGCTCTCAAGCCCAAAGCGTCTGCAGAGCCGCTTCCCAGAGCTCC
AAGCCACCGCTAGCAGAGCTCTGAAGGCACCTTGAAGCCTCGACCCACTTCAATGTCACCTGATTTTTCA
AATTATCACCTTCTGAGACGCGATCCTTCGGAACCGGCAGAGCCCCCACCTTTGAGCGCCGCCGTTTATG
CTGTAGCGCTGTAGCGGTTTGCAGCAGTCAGGGCAGGTGGAGGACCTTGTTACTGGCACTGCGGAGCCCG
GAGCTGAGGGGAAAGAAAACGGAGATAAGGAAAAGGGCTGCAGAGGTCGGAAAGCAGCTCCCATCGGATC
CATCAAATCAATCACAGCCCCAAGTGACCAAAGAGAAATTTTGCGTTTTGGAAATATCCCCACCACCAAA
AGCACGAGGAAAGTGTGAGCAGCAAGAAACTAACAATAAATTTTAGGTGCAAAAATATAAAGAAGCACAC
AGAATTTGAAAAAAAAAACCCGCACATTCTGCTATTTGAGTTTTCCATAAACATACAAATAAAACCTGCG
GAAGATGTACTTCTTCAAGTCTGTGACAGACCCTGGACTGACTAACGGGGACGCGCTCATTTAAAATGTC
AGCGGTTCCTATATTTCACCGAACTTTCAACGAGCTTTTCCACATGTCCAGACTCATGGGACAGTATGCT
TATGACCCTGTTAATTGTAGTTCAGACTTACTATGTCTCAATAAAGTGACTCAGCACTTGACCAGCATAT
GAGGCTCCCCGAGTCCAGTCCCCAGAAACAAGTAGAATATACATATATATATAATTCTATATATCTATCT
ATATATTATTCTATATATATATTCTACTTGTATATATATGTATTACATAATATATATACAAGTAGAATAT
ATATAATATAATTTATATTATATATAGAATATATATAGAAACAAGTAGATTATATATATATATATATATA
GTATATATATATATATATATATATATATATATAGTATTGTATTACATACATGTGGGTATACATCATACAC
ATGGCTTTCAATCCATCCTCACCAGCCCATTTAGTGATACAGGACACAGTGCAAAGAATATTTATTCAAA
TCCTCGACCCACCCCCAACCCTGCGTTTAGACTCAGCATAACAGAATCAGGTATTTTCTTTGAGTGTGTT
GGCTGGGATTTTCAGGCTAACGAGGAGCAATCTCCTTGCAGGAGTGGGAGACTATCCCAAATGTGTCGCG
GCCCCTTTAAAAAAAGCTGAGCAGGATTTTTTTTTCCCATCCCTATGTCTATATTAGGTGACGCAGAACT
GCCCGTCGCTCCTGTCATCCAGGCCCCTGGCCCAATGGCAGGCTGAATCCCCCCTACTCCAGCCTGCTCC
CGCCTCTTCTGCCCCTGGTGCTCCGCGCTACCTGCTGCCGCGCACCACATCCAGGACAGAGAGGCGGGTG
CGCGGGCGGGCGGCGGCACCATGCGGGGAGGCTGTCCCCAGGGGTGGCAGCACCACTCTCTGCTACCCAC
CTGGCCCAAGCTGGGTACCTGCCAAGCTCTAGTTCTAGAATTCGCTGTCTGCGAGGGCCAGCTGTTGGGG
TGAGTACTCCCTCTCAAAAGCGGGCATGACTTCTGCGCTAAGATTGTCAGTTTCCAAAAACGAGGAGGAT
TTGATATTCACCTGGCCCGCGGTGATGCCTTTGAGGGTGGCCGCGTCCATCTGGTCAGAAAAGACAATCT
TTTTGTTGTCAAGCTTGAGGTGTGGCAGGCTTGAGATCTGGCCATACACTTGAGTGACAATGACATCCAC
TTTGCCTTTCTCTCCACAGGTGTCCACTCCCAGGTCCAACTGCAGCCCAAGCGGATCCGAATTCACCATG
TCCAGACTGGACAAGAGCAAAGTCATCAACTCTGCCTTGGAGCTCGTGAATGAAGTTGGCATTGAGGGCT
TGACCACCAGGAAGCTGGCCCAGAAGCTGGGTGTGGAGCAGCCTACCCTGTACTGGCATGTGAAGAACAA
GAGGGCTCTGCTTGATGCCCTGGCCATTGAGATGTTGGACAGGCACCACACCCACTTCTGCCCTCTGGAA
GGGGAGTCCTGGCAGGACTTCCTGAGGAACAATGCCAAGAGCTTCAGATGTGCCTTGCTCTCCCACCGGG
ATGGTGCCAAAGTTCACTTGGGCACCAGGCCTACAGAGAAGCAGTATGAGACCCTGGAGAACCAGCTGGC
ATTCCTGTGCCAACAAGGCTTCTCCCTGGAAAATGCCTTGTATGCCCTCTCTGCTGTGGGCCACTTCACC
TTGGGCTGTGTGCTGGAGGACCAGGAGCACCAAGTTGCCAAGGAGGAGAGGGAGACCCCCACCACTGACT
CCATGCCACCACTGCTGCGGCAAGCTATTGAGTTGTTTGACCACCAAGGGGCTGAGCCTGCATTCCTTTT
TGGCCTGGAACTGATCATCTGTGGCCTGGAAAAGCAGCTGAAATGTGAGTCTGGCTCTCACGTGCCCAAA
AAGAGAAAGCACGTGCCTGCTGATGCCTTGGATGATTTTGACCTGGACATGCTGCCTGCTGATGCCCTGG
ATGACTTTGATTTGGACATGCTCCCTGCTGATGCACTTGATGATTTTGACCTGGATATGCTGTGATGGAT
CCAGACATGATAAGATACATTGATGAGTTTGGACAAACCACAACTAGAATGCAGTGAAAAAAATGCTTTA
TTTGTGAAATTTGTGATGCTATTGCTTTATTTGTAACCATTATAAGCTGCATAAACAAGTTAACAACAAC
AATTGCATTCATTTTATGTTTCAGGTTCAGGGGGAGGTGTGGGAGGTTTTTTAAAGCAAGTAAAACCTCT
ACAAATGTGGTATGGCTGATTATGATCCTGCAAGCCTCGTCGTCCTGGCCGGACCACGCTATCTGTGCAA
GGTCCCCGGCCCCGGACGCGCGCTCCATGAGCAGAGCGCCCGCCGCCGAGGCGAAGACTCGGGCGGCGCC
CTGCCCGTCCCACCAGGTCAACAGGCGGTAACGTAACCGGCCTCTTCATCGGGAATGCGCGCGACCTTCA
GCATCGCCGGCATGTCCCCCTGGCGGACGGGAAGTATCCAGCTCGACCAAGCTTCTCGACGATAGATCTC
CCGGGTGGCATCCCTGTGACCCCTCCCCAGTGCCTCTCCTGGCCCTGGAAGTTGCCACTCCAGTGCCCAC
CAGCCTTGTCCTAATAAAATTAAGTTGCATCATTTTGTCTGACTAGGTGTCCTTCTATAATATTATGGGG
TGGAGGGGGGTGGTATGGAGCAAGGGGCAAGTTGGGAAGACAACCTGTAGGGCCTGCGGGGTCTATTGGG
AACCAAGCTGGAGTGCAGTGGCACAATCTTGGCTCACTGCAATCTCCGCCTCCTGGGTTCAAGCGATTCT
CCTGCCTCAGCCTCCCGAGTTGTTGGGATTCCAGGCATGCATGACCAGGCTCAGCTAATTTTTGTTTTTT
TGGTAGAGACGGGGTTTCACCATATTGGCCAGGCTGGTCTCCAACTCCTAATCTCAGGTGATCTACCCAC
CTTGGCCTCCCAAATTGCTGGGATTACAGGCGTGAACCACTGCTCCCTTCCCTGTCCTTCTGATTTTAAA
ATAACTATACCAGCAGAGGACGTCCAGACACAGCATAGCTACCTGGCCATGCCCAACCGGTGGGACATTT
GAGTTGCTTGCTTGGCACTGTCCTCTCATGCGTTGGGTCCACTCAGTAGATGCCTGTTGATTCGGTACCG
AGCTCGACTTTCACTTTTCTCTATCACTGATAGGGAGTGTAAACTCGACTTTCACTTTTCTCTATCACTG
ATAGGAGTGTAAACTCGACTTTCACTTTTCTCTTATCTGATAGGGAGTGGTAAACTCCACTTTAAATTTC
TACTCCGCGGACCCGACTTCCTGCAATTAAAGCTTCTCGAGTCTAGATCTGCACCGGTCGCCACCATGGT
GAGCAAGGGCGAGGAGCTGTTCACCGGGGTGGTGCCCATCCTGGTCGAGCTGGACGGCGACGTAAACGGC
CACAAGTTCAGCGTGTCCGGCGAGGGCGAGGGCGATGCCACCTACGGCAAGCTGACCCTGAAGTTCATCT
GCACCACCGGCAAGCTGCCCGTGCCCTGGCCCACCCTCGTGACCACCCTGACCTACGGCGTGCAGTGCTT
CAGCCGCTACCCCGACCACATGAAGCAGCACGACTTCTTCAAGTCCGCCATGCCCGAAGGCTACGTCCAG
GAGCGCACCATCTTCTTCAAGGACGACGGCAACTACAAGACCCGCGCCGAGGTGAAGTTCGAGGGCGACA
CCCTGGTGAACCGCATCGAGCTGAAGGGCATCGACTTCAAGGAGGACGGCAACATCCTGGGGCACAAGCT
GGAGTACAACTACAACAGCCACAACGTCTATATCATGGCCGACAAGCAGAAGAACGGCATCAAGGTGAAC
TTCAAGATCCGCCACAACATCGAGGACGGCAGCGTGCAGCTCGCCGACCACTACCAGCAGAACACCCCCA
TCGGCGACGGCCCCGTGCTGCTGCCCGACAACCACTACCTGAGCACCCAGTCCGCCCTGAGCAAAGACCC
CAACGAGAAGCGCGATCACATGGTCCTGCTGGAGTTCGTGACCGCCGCCGGGATCACTCTCGGCATGGAC
GAGCTGTACAAGTCCGGTACAGCTCTCGACGGAGAAAGCTCAGGCTCTGGCTCAGAGTCTGACTCCATGG
CCAATTTACTGACCGTACACCAAAATTTGCCTGCATTACCGGTCGATGCAACGAGTGATGAGGTTCGCAA
GAACCTGATGGACATGTTCAGGGATCGCCAGGCGTTTTCTGAGCATACCTGGAAAATGCTTCTGTCCGTT
TGCCGGTCGTGGGCGGCATGGTGCAAGTTGAATAACCGGAAATGGTTTCCCGCAGAACCTGAAGATGTTC
GCGATTATCTTCTATATCTTCAGGCGCGCGGTCTGGCAGTAAAAACTATCCAGCAACATTTGGGCCAGCT
AAACATGCTTCATCGTCGGTCCGGGCTGCCACGACCAAGTGACAGCAATGCTGTTTCACTGGTTATGCGG
CGGATCCGAAAAGAAAACGTTGATGCCGGTGAACGTGCAAAACAGGCTCTAGCGTTCGAACGCACTGATT
TCGACCAGGTTCGTTCACTCATGGAAAATAGCGATCGCTGCCAGGATATACGTAATCTGGCATTTCTGGG
GATTGCTTATAACACCCTGTTACGTATAGCCGAAATTGCCAGGATCAGGGTTAAAGATATCTCACGTACT
GACGGTGGGAGAATGTTAATCCATATTGGCAGAACGAAAACGCTGGTTAGCACCGCAGGTGTAGAGAAGG
CACTTAGCCTGGGGGTAACTAAACTGGTCGAGCGATGGATTTCCGTCTCTGGTGTAGCTGATGATCCGAA
TAACTACCTGTTTTGCCGGGTCAGAAAAAATGGTGTTGCCGCGCCATCTGCCACCAGCCAGCTATCAACT
CGCGCCCTGGAAAGGATTTTTGAAGCAACTCATCGATTGATTTACGGCGCTAAGGATGACTCTGGTCAGA
GATACCTGGCCTGGTCTGGACACAGTGCCCGTGTCGGAGCCGCGCGAGATATGGCCGCGCTGGAGTTCAT
ACCGGAGATCATGCAGCTGGTGCTGGACCATGTAATATGTCATGACTATATCGTACTGATAGTGAACAGG
CATGTGCGCTGCTGAAGATGGCGATTAGCCATTAACGCGTAAATGATTGCTCTAGAGTGAGGGTCCCCAC
CTGGGACCCTTGAGAGTATCAGGTCTCCCACGTGGGAGACAAGAAATCCCTGTTTAATATTTAAACAGCA
GTGTTCCCCATCTGGGTCCTTGCACCCCTCACTCTGGCCTCAGCCGACTGGTGGCCAGAGCTGGGAGGCA
TGGCCCTGGGGTCCCACGAATTTGCTGGGGAATCTCGTTTTTCTTCTTAAGACTTTTGGGACATGGTTTG
ACTCCCGAACATCACCGACGTGTCTCCTGTTTTTCTGGGTGGCCTCGGGACACCTGCCCTGCCCCCACGA
GGGTCAGGACTGTGACTCTTTTTAGGGCCAGGCAGGTGCCTGGACATTTGCCTTGCTGGACGGGGACTGG
GGATGTGGGAGGGAGCAGACAGGAGGAATCATGTCAGGCCTTGTTGAAAGGAAGCTCCACTGTCACCCTC
CACCTCTTCACCCCCCACTCACCAGTGTCCCCTCCACTGTCACATTGTAACTGAACTTCAGGATAATAAA
GTGTTTGCCTCCAAAAAAAAAAAAAAAAACCGAATTCAGCTTGAAGTTCGCGGCCGCGACTCTAGATCAT
AATCAGCCATACCACATTTGTAGAGGTTTTACTTGCTTTAAAAAACCTCCCACACCTCCCCCTGAACCTG
AAACATAAAATGAATGCAATTGTTGTTGTTAACTTCTTTATTGCAGCTTATAATGGTTACAAATAAAGCA
ATAGCATCACAAATTTCACAAATAAAGCATTTTTTTCACTGCATTCTAGTTGTGGTTTGTCCAAACTCAT
CAATGTATCTTAAGGCGTAAATTGTAAGCGTTAATATTTTGTTAAAATTCGCGTTAAATTTTTGTTAAAT
CAGCTCATTTTTTAACCAATAGGCCGAAATCGGCAAAATCCCTTATAAATCAAAAGAATAGACCGAGATA
GGGT
[37 nt withheld, positions 7845-7881]
AAAGAACGTGGACTCCAACGTCAAAGG
[49 nt withheld, positions 7909-7957]
T
[91 nt withheld, positions 7959-8049]
G
[124 nt withheld, positions 8051-8174]
CAGGTGGCACTTTTCGGGGAAATGTGCGCGGAACCCCTATTTGTTTATTTTTCTAAATACATTCAAATAT
GTATCCGCTCATGAGACAATAACCCTGATAAATGCTTCAATAATATTGAAAAAGGAAGAGTCCTGAGGCG
GAAAGAACCAGCTGTGGAATGTGTGTCAGTTAGGGTGTGGAAAGTCCCCAGGCTCCCCAGCAGGCAGAAG
TATGCAAAGCATGCATCTCAATTAGTCAGCAACCAGGTGTGGAAAGTCCCCAGGCTCCCCAGCAGGCAGA
AGTATGCAAAGCATGCATCTCAATTAGTCAGCAACCATAGTCCCGCCCCTAACTCCGCCCATCCCGCCCC
TAACTCCGCCCAGTTCCGCCCATTCTCCGCCCCATGGCTGACTAATTTTTTTTATTTATGCAGAGGCCGA
GGCCGCCTCGGCCTCTGAGCTATTCCAGAAGTAGTGAGGAGGCTTTTTTGGAGGCCTAGGCTTTTGCAAA
GATCGATCAAGAGACAGGATGAGGATCGTTTCGCATGATTGAACAAGATGGATTGCACGCAGGTTCTCCG
GCCGCTTGGGTGGAGAGGCTATTCGGCTATGACTGGGCACAACAGACAATCGGCTGCTCTGATGCCGCCG
TGTTCCGGCTGTCAGCGCAGGGGCGCCCGGTTCTTTTTGTCAAGACCGACCTGTCCGGTGCCCTGAATGA
ACTGCAAGACGAGGCAGCGCGGCTATCGTGGCTGGCCACGACGGGCGTTCCTTGCGCAGCTGTGCTCGAC
GTTGTCACTGAAGCGGGAAGGGACTGGCTGCTATTGGGCGAAGTGCCGGGGCAGGATCTCCTGTCATCTC
ACCTTGCTCCTGCCGAGAAAGTATCCATCATGGCTGATGCAATGCGGCGGCTGCATACGCTTGATCCGGC
TACCTGCCCATTCGACCACCAAGCGAAACATCGCATCGAGCGAGCACGTACTCGGATGGAAGCCGGTCTT
GTCGATCAGGATGATCTGGACGAAGAGCATCAGGGGCTCGCGCCAGCCGAACTGTTCGCCAGGCTCAAGG
CGAGCATGCCCGACGGCGAGGATCTCGTCGTGACCCATGGCGATGCCTGCTTGCCGAATATCATGGTGGA
AAATGGCCGCTTTTCTGGATTCATCGACTGTGGCCGGCTGGGTGTGGCGGACCGCTATCAGGACATAGCG
TTGGCTACCCGTGATATTGCTGAAGAGCTTGGCGGCGAATGGGCTGACCGCTTCCTCGTGCTTTACGGTA
TCGCCGCTCCCGATTCGCAGCGCATCGCCTTCTATCGCCTTCTTGACGAGTTCTTCTGAGCGGGACTCTG
GGGTTCGAAATGACCGACCAAGCGACGCCCAACCTGCCATCACGAGATTTCGATTCCACCGCCGCCTTCT
ATGAAAGGTTGGGCTTCGGAATCGTTTTCCGGGACGCCGGCTGGATGATCCTCCAGCGCGGGGATCTCAT
GCTGGAGTTCTTCGCCCACCCTAGGGGGAGGCTAACTGAAACACGGAAGGAGACAATACCGGAAGGAACC
CGCGCTATGACGGCAATAAAAGACAGAATAAAAACGCACGGTGTTGGGTCGTTTGTTCATAAACGCGGGG
TTCGGTCCCAGGGCTGGCACTCTGTCGATACCCCACCGAGACCCCATTGGGGCCAATACGCCCGCGTTTC
TTCCTTTTCCCCACCCCACCCCCCAAGTTCGGGTGAAGGCCCAGGGCTCGCAGCCAACGTCGGGGCGGCA
GGCCCTGCCATAGCCTCAGGTTACTCATATATACTTTAGATTGATTTAAAACTTCATTTTTAATTTAAAA
GGATCTAGGTGAAGATCCTTTTTGATAATCTCATGACCAAAATCCCTTAACGTGAGTTTTCGTTCCACTG
AGCGTCAGACCCCGTAGAAAAGATCAAAGGATCTTCTTGAGATCCTTTTTTTCTGCGCGTAATCTGCTGC
TTGCAAACAAAAAAACCACCGCTACCAGCGGTGGTTTGTTTGCCGGATCAAGAGCTACCAACTCTTTTTC
CGAAGGTAACTGGCTTCAGCAGAGCGCAGATACCAAATACTGTCCTTCTAGTGTAGCCGTAGTTAGGCCA
CCACTTCAAGAACTCTGTAGCACCGCCTACATACCTCGCTCTGCTAATCCTGTTACCAGTGGCTGCTGCC
AGTGGCGATAAGTCGTGTCTTACCGGGTTGGACTCAAGACGATAGTTACCGGATAAGGCGCAGCGGTCGG
GCTGAACGGGGGGTTCGTGCACACAGCCCAGCTTGGAGCGAACGACCTACACCGAACTGAGATACCTACA
GCGTGAGCTATGAGAAAGCGCCACGCTTCCCGAAGGGAGAAAGGCGGACAGGTATCCGGTAAGCGGCAGG
GTCGGAACAGGAGAGCGCACGAGGGAGCTTCCAGGGGGAAACGCCTGGTATCTTTATAGTCCTGTCGGGT
TTCGCCACCTCTGACTTGAGCGTCGATTTTTGTGATGCTCGTCAGGGGGGCGGAGCCTATGGAAAAACGC
CAGCAACGCGGCCTTTTTACGGTTCCTGGCCTTTTGCTGGCCTTTTGCTCACATGTTCTTTCCTGCGTTA
TCCCCTGATTCTGTGGATAACCGTATTACCGCCATGCAT
Features (pLannotate 1.2.2; 24 found; start..end, strand, type, name):
     34..69      +  misc_feature   MCS (fragment): pBluescript multiple cloning site
   2730..2959    +  intron         chimeric intron: chimera between introns from adenovirus and immunoglobulin heavy chain genes
   3008..3628    +  CDS            TetR: tetracycline repressor TetR; synthetic gene; TetR binds to the tetracycline operator tetO to inhibit transcription. This inhibition can be relieved by adding tetracycline or doxycycline.
   3708..3733    +  CDS            VP64 (fragment): tetrameric repeat of the minimal activation domain of herpes simplex virus VP16 (Beerli et al., 1998)
   3749..3772    +  CDS            VP160 (fragment): 10 tandem repeats of the minimal activation domain of herpes simplex virus VP16 (Cheng et al., 2013)
   3778..3911    -  polyA_signal   SV40 poly(A) signal: SV40 polyadenylation signal
   3934..4017    -  CDS            large T antigen (fragment): large T antigen from SV40 (simian virus 40)
   4011..4160    -  CDS            str (fragment): STR_KLEPN - Protein inferred from homology: Swiss-Prot protein existence level 3. The aminoglycoside phosphotransferases achieve inactivation of their antibiotic substrates by phosphorylation. From Klebsiella pneumoniae.
   4163..4246    -  CDS            str (fragment): STR_KLEPN - Protein inferred from homology: Swiss-Prot protein existence level 3. The aminoglycoside phosphotransferases achieve inactivation of their antibiotic substrates by phosphorylation. From Klebsiella pneumoniae.
   4273..4749    +  polyA_signal   hGH poly(A) signal: human growth hormone polyadenylation signal
   4903..5003    -  protein_bind   tetracycline response element (fragment): contains seven copies of the tetracycline operator tetO tetracycline repressor TetR
   5007..5024    -  promoter       tetR/tetA promoters (fragment): tetR; overlapping promoters for bacterial tetR and tetA
   5106..5822    +  CDS            EGFP: EGFP is a basic (constitutively fluorescent) green fluorescent protein published in 1996, derived from Aequorea victoria. It is reported to be a rapidly-maturing weak dimer with moderate acid sensitivity.
   5881..6820    +  CDS            Cre (fragment): site-specific recombinase Cre is a site-specific recombinase from bacteriophage P1. Recombination occurs at loxP sequences.
   6916..7008    +  ncRNA          G-CSF SLDE: Accession: RF00183 - G-CSF factor stem-loop destabilising element (SLDE)
   7485..7568    +  CDS            large T antigen (fragment): large T antigen from SV40 (simian virus 40)
   7591..7712    +  polyA_signal   SV40 poly(A) signal: SV40 polyadenylation signal
   7746..8174    -  rep_origin     f1 ori (sequence partly withheld): f1 bacteriophage origin of replication; arrow indicates direction of (+) strand synthesis
   8201..8305    +  promoter       AmpR promoter: bla
   8307..8664    +  promoter       SV40 promoter: SV40 enhancer and early promoter
   8699..9493    +  CDS            NeoR/KanR: aminoglycoside phosphotransferase from Tn5; aph(3')-II (or nptII); confers resistance to neomycin, kanamycin, and G418 (Geneticin®)
   9514..9666    +  CDS            ble (fragment): BLE_KLEPN - Experimental evidence at protein level: Swiss-Prot protein existence level 1. Binding protein with a strong affinity to the bleomycin family of antibiotics. Binds to CL990; an antimitotic-antibiotic compound. From Klebsiella pneumoniae.
   9732..9772    +  polyA_signal   HSV TK poly(A) signal (fragment): herpes simplex virus thymidine kinase polyadenylation signal (Cole and Stacy, 1985)
  10101..10689   +  rep_origin     ori: high-copy-number ColE1/pMB1/pBR322/pUC origin of replication
