[The description below was written by a language model from this plasmid's Addgene catalogue record and pLannotate feature annotations shown in this document.]
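Description:
pNK-TGCK is a roughly 10.9 kb mammalian expression plasmid built on the Clontech pEGFP-1 backbone. It places a cardiac-specific, tetracycline-regulated EGFP-Cre system on a single vector. It is propagated in E. coli through a high-copy ColE1/pUC-type origin and also carries an f1 origin. One Tn5 NeoR/KanR gene serves both hosts. The bacterial bla-type promoter drives it for kanamycin selection, and the SV40 early promoter, paired with an HSV TK polyadenylation signal, drives it for G418 selection in mammalian cells.

The payload consists of two linked units. In the first, a mouse Nkx2.5 cardiac enhancer and promoter fragment of about 2.5 kb drives tTA. This fragment is not annotated in the feature tables, but it presumably occupies the unannotated stretch upstream of a chimeric intron. tTA appears in the tables as a TetR coding sequence followed by short VP16-derived activation-domain repeats, and an hGH polyadenylation signal lies downstream of it. In the second unit, a tetracycline response element joined to a minimal CMV promoter drives EGFP fused at its C-terminus to Cre recombinase, ending in an SV40 poly(A) signal.

Cells in which the Nkx2.5 regulatory element is active should therefore make tTA, which binds the tetO sites and switches on the EGFP-Cre fusion. As in standard Tet-Off systems, tetracycline or doxycycline would be expected to shut this expression off. The design fits marking Nkx2.5-expressing cardiac cells by fluorescence and recombining loxP-flanked targets in them under drug control, although the record does not state a specific application. The depositor cautions that their full sequence is approximate, and the two sequence records differ slightly in length and in the annotated extent of the Cre, TRE and hGH poly(A) elements.
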