Addgene plasmid #45359: pNK-TGCK
Depositing lab: Sean Wu. Depositing organization: Massachusetts General Hospital.
Backbone
  Vector backbone: pEGFP-1
  Backbone manufacturer: Clontech
  Backbone size w/o insert (bp): 4200
  Total vector size (bp): 10855
  Modifications to backbone: Mouse 2.5 kb Nkx cardiac enhancer and promoter fragment present upstream of tTA. Cre recombinase present (fused) downstream of EGFP, driven by a minimal TetO-CMV promoter
  Vector type: Mammalian Expression
  Selectable markers: Neomycin (select with G418)
Growth in bacteria
  Bacterial resistance: Kanamycin, 50 μg/mL
  Growth temperature: 37°C
  Growth strain: DH5alpha
  Copy number: Unknown
Gene/Insert 1
  Gene/Insert name: tTA (alt name: tetracycline-responsive activator)
  Insert size (bp): 850
  Promoter: Mouse Nkx2.5 cardiac enhancer and promoter fragment
  Cloning method: Unknown
  Sequencing primers: 5′ Unknown; 3′ hGH-pA-R (CCAGCTTGGTTCCCAATAGA)
Gene/Insert 2
  Gene/Insert name: eGFP-Cre (alt names: EGFP; Cre recombinase)
  Insert size (bp): 1800
  Promoter: minimal TetO-CMV promoter
  Cloning method: Unknown
  Sequencing primers: 5′ EGFP-C
Resource information
  A portion of this plasmid was derived from a plasmid made by: 2.1 kb murine Nkx2.5 enhancer fragment from Dr. Eric Olson, UT Southwestern, Dallas, TX, by MTA with Children's Hospital, Boston, MA. A portion of the plasmid derived from DNA provided by Andrew McMahon, Harvard University.
Terms and licenses: Academic/Nonprofit Terms; Industry Terms: Not Available to Industry
Depositor comments: Alternate plasmid name: Nkx2.5 cardiac enhancer-tTA-TetO-CMV min-Cre-eGFP (TGCK) Plasmid full sequence is approximated and may not be entirely accurate.
How to cite: pNK-TGCK was a gift from Sean Wu (Addgene plasmid # 45359 ; http://n2t.net/addgene:45359 ; RRID:Addgene_45359)
