>Addgene plasmid #45359 | pNK-TGCK | addgene partial sequence | sequence record 64091 | EGFP_C
CTCTCGGCATGGACGAGCTGTACAAGTCCGGTACAGCTCTCGACGGAGAAAGCTCAGGCTCTGGCTCAGA
GTCTGACTCCATGGCCAATTTACTGACCGTACACCAAAATTTGCCTGCATTACCGGTCGATGCAACGAGT
GATGAGGTTCGCAAGAACCTGATGGACATGTTCAGGGATCGCCAGGCGTTTTCTGAGCATACCTGGAAAA
TGCTTCTGTCCGTTTGCCGGTCGTGGGCGGCATGGTGCAAGTTGAATAACCGGAAATGGTTTCCCGCAGA
ACCTGAAGATGTTCGCGATTATCTTCTATATCTTCAGGCGCGCGGTCTGGCAGTAAAAACTATCCAGCAA
CATTTGGGCCAGCTAAACATGCTTCATCGTCGGTCCGGGCTGCCACGACCAAGTGACAGCAATGCTGTTT
CACTGGTTATGCGGCGGATCCGAAAAGAAAACGTTGATGCCGGTGAACGTGCAAAACAGGCTCTAGCGTT
CGAACGCACTGATTTCGACCAGGTTCGTTCACTCATGGAAAATAGCGATCGCTGCCAGGATATACGTAAT
CTGGCATTTCTGGGGATTGCTTATAACACCCTGTTACGTATAGCCGAAATTGCCAGGATCAGGGTTAAAG
ATATCTCACGTACTGACGGTGGGAGAATGTTAATCCATATTGGCAGAACGAAAACGCTGGTTAGCACCGC
AGGTGTAGAGAAGGCACTTAGCCTGGGGGTAACTAAACTGGTCGAGCGATGGATTTCCGTCTCTGGTGTA
GCTGATGATCCGAATAACTACCTGTTTTGCCGGGTCAGAAAAAATGGTGTTGCCGCGCCATCTGCCACCA
