>Addgene plasmid #45359 | pNK-TGCK | addgene partial sequence | sequence record 64286 | pBR322ori-F 5'-GGGAAACGCCTGGTATCTTT-3'
CCACCTCTGACTTGAGCGTCGATTTTTGTGATGCTCGTCAGGGGGGCGGAGCCTATGGAAAAACGCCAGC
AACGCGGCCTTTTTACGGTTCCTGGCCTTTTGCTGGCCTTTTGCTCACATGTTCTTTCCTGCGTTATCCC
CTGATTCTGTGGATAACCGTATTACCGCCATGCATTAGTTATTACTAGCGCTACCGGACTCAGATCTCGA
GCTCCACCGCGGTGGCGGCCGCTCTAGAACTAGTCCAGTCTGGGTCCTAATGCGGGTGGCGTCTCTCTTG
ACAGGCAGCGTTTGGGGACAACAGCGGGGAAGGGAGATAAGATGACATACCAGAGCAGATTTGGTGTGCG
CGCTGATACTCCTGGCCCGACAGGAAACTCGGAGCTATTTAAAAAGGCCCTATCGATTACTTTATCTTCC
CCGGAGGAAAACTTCTTGCCGAGAGACAAAAGATGTCCCCCTACCTAAAGATACAAGGCCACACAGCAGA
GGGTTTGTACAGGCGACGCGCGAGTAGATCCCTGGGAGCGCAGAGACGCCTTTCTACCGGCAGAGACTGA
AGTTTGACTGGAGCGAGGCGGGGCGGAGCCACCTCCCGGTCCCCGTGCACTCCGGAATTGTGAACGCTCC
CGCAAAGTCCCCGCGAGTGTTGTGTTCACACTAATTGGTGTGCCTCTGAGTTCCATCCGTACTCCCCCCC
CCCCAAGTTTAAATGCTCCTTTTAAGGGCTTGAGTGTCTGCAGCCGTCATGTGCACCTTGAAAGCTTGGC
GTGTGACATTGTGTTCCTCTAGCGTCTCCATCCCGCTTTTCACCAATTCGTGCCCTGGCCGAATCCCGTG
GGAGCAGA
