>Addgene plasmid #45359 | pNK-TGCK | addgene partial sequence | sequence record 64294 | hGH-pA-R 5'-CCAGCTTGGTTCCCAATAGA-3'
GTTGTCTTCCCAACTTGCCCCTTGCTCCATACCACCCCCCTCCACCCCATAATATTATAGAAGGACACCT
AGTCAGACAAAATGATGCAACTTAATTTTATTAGGACAAGGCTGGTGGGCACTGGAGTGGCAACTTCCAG
GGCCAGGAGAGGCACTGGGGAGGGGTCACAGGGATGCCACCCGGGAGATCTATCGTCGAGAAGCTTGGTC
GAGCTGGATACTTCCCGTCCGCCAGGGGGACATGCCGGCGATGCTGAAGTTCGCGCGCATTCCCGATGAA
GAGGCCGGTTACGTTACCGCCTGTTGACCTGGTGGGACGGGCAGGGCGCCGCCCGAGTCTTCGCCTCGGC
GGCGGGCGCTCTGCTCATGGAGCGCGCGTCCGGGGCCGGGGACCTTGCACAGATAGCGTGGTCCGGCCAG
GACGACGAGGCTTGCAGGATCATAATCAGCCATACCACATTTGTAGAGGTTTTACTTGCTTTAAAAAACC
TCCCACACCTCCCCCTGAACCTGAAACATAAAATGAATGCAATTGTTGTTGTTAACTTGTTTATTGCAGC
TTATAATGGTTACAAATAAAGCAATAGCATCACAAATTTCACAAATAAAGCATTTTTTTCACTGCATTCT
AGTTGTGGTTTGTCCAAACTCATCAATGTATCTTATCATGTCTGGATCCATCACAGCATATCCAGGTCAA
AATCATCAAGTGCATCAGCAGGGAGCATGTCCAAATCAAAGTCATCCAGGGCATCAGCAGGCAGCATGTC
CAGGTCAAAATCATCCAAGGCATCAGCAGGCACGTGCTTTCTCTTTTTGGGCACGTGAGAGCCAGACTCA
CATTTCAGCTGCTTTTCCAGGCCACAGATGATCAGTTCCAGGCCAAAAAGGAATGCAGGCTCAGCCCCTT
GGTGGTCAAACAACTCAATAGCTTGCCGCAGCAGTGGTGGCATGGA
