>Addgene plasmid #45359 | pNK-TGCK | addgene partial sequence | sequence record 64637 | EXFP-R 5'-GTCTTGTAGTTGCCGTCGTC-3'
CGCTCCTGGACGTAGCCTTCGGGCATGGCGGACTTGAAGAAGTCGTGCTGCTTCATGTGGTCGGGGTAGC
GGCTGAAGCACTGCACGCCGTAGGTCAGGGTGGTCACGAGGGTGGGCCAGGGCACGGGCAGCTTGCCGGT
GGTGCAGATGAACTTCAGGGTCAGCTTGCCGTAGGTGGCATCGCCCTCGCCCTCGCCGGACACGCTGAAC
TTGTGGCCGTTTACGTCGCCGTCCAGCTCGACCAGGATGGGCACCACCCCGGTGAACAGCTCCTCGCCCT
TGCTCACCATGGTGGCGACCGGTGCAGATCTAGACTCGAGAAGCTTTAAGTGCAGGAATTCGGGGACGCG
GAGGCTGGATCGGTCCCGGTGTCTTCTATGGAGGTCAAAACAGCGTGGATGGCGTCTCCAGGCGATCTGA
CGGTTCACTAAACGAGCTCTGCTTATATAGGTCGAGTTTACCACTCCCTATCAGTGATAGAGAAAAGTGA
AAGTCGAGTTTACCACTCCCTATCAGTGATAGAGAAAAGTGAAAGTCGAGTTTACCACTCCCTATCAGTG
ATAGAGAAAAGTGAAAGTCGAGTTTACCACTCCCTATCAGTGATAGAGAAAAGTGAAAGTCGAGTTTACC
ACTCCCTATCAGTGATAGAGAAAAGTGAAAGTCGAGCTCGGTACCGAATTCAACAGGCATCTACTGAGTG
GACCCAACGCATGAGAGGACAGTGCCAAGCAAGCAACTCAAATGTCCCACCGGTTGGGCATGGCCAGGTA
GCCTATGCTGTGTCTGGACGTCCTCCTGCTGGTATAGTTATTTTAAAATCAGAAGGACAGGGAAGGGAGC
AGTGGTTCACGCCTGTAATCCCAGCAATTTGGGAGGCCAAGGTGGGTAGATCACCTGAGATTAGGAGTTG
GAGACCAGCCTGGCCAATATGGTGAAACCCCGTCTCTACCAAAAAAACAAAAATTAGCTGAGCCTGGTCA
TGCATGCCTGGAATCCCAACAACTCGGGAGGCTGAGGCAGGAGAATCGCTTGA
